>Addgene plasmid #198006 | p663-UBC-miniTurbo-V5-NEK3_IDG-K | addgene full sequence | sequence record 390032 | Addgene NGS Result
AGGTGGCACTTTTCGGGGAAATGTGCGCGGAACCCCTATTTGTTTATTTTTCTAAATACATTCAAATATG
TATCCGCTCATGAGACAATAACCCTGATAAATGCTTCAATAATATTGAAAAAGGAAGAGTATGAGTATTC
AACATTTCCGTGTCGCCCTTATTCCCTTTTTTGCGGCATTTTGCCTTCCTGTTTTTGCTCACCCAGAAAC
GCTGGTGAAAGTAAAAGATGCTGAAGATCAGTTGGGTGCACGAGTGGGTTACATCGAACTGGATCTCAAC
AGCGGTAAGATCCTTGAGAGTTTTCGCCCCGAAGAACGTTTTCCAATGATGAGCACTTTTAAAGTTCTGC
TATGTGGCGCGGTATTATCCCGTATTGACGCCGGGCAAGAGCAACTCGGTCGCCGCATACACTATTCTCA
GAATGACTTGGTTGAGTACTCACCAGTCACAGAAAAGCATCTTACGGATGGCATGACAGTAAGAGAATTA
TGCAGTGCTGCCATAACCATGAGTGATAACACTGCGGCCAACTTACTTCTGACAACGATCGGAGGACCGA
AGGAGCTAACCGCTTTTTTGCACAACATGGGGGATCATGTAACTCGCCTTGATCGTTGGGAACCGGAGCT
GAATGAAGCCATACCAAACGACGAGCGTGACACCACGATGCCTGTAGCAATGGCAACAACGTTGCGCAAA
CTATTAACTGGCGAACTACTTACTCTAGCTTCCCGGCAACAATTAATAGACTGGATGGAGGCGGATAAAG
TTGCAGGACCACTTCTGCGCTCGGCCCTTCCGGCTGGCTGGTTTATTGCTGATAAATCTGGAGCCGGTGA
GCGTGGGTCTCGCGGTATCATTGCAGCACTGGGGCCAGATGGTAAGCCCTCCCGTATCGTAGTTATCTAC
ACGACGGGGAGTCAGGCAACTATGGATGAACGAAATAGACAGATCGCTGAGATAGGTGCCTCACTGATTA
AGCATTGGTAACTGTCAGACCAAGTTTACTCATATATACTTTAGATTGATTTAAAACTTCATTTTTAATT
TAAAAGGATCTAGGTGAAGATCCTTTTTGATAATCTCATGACCAAAATCCCTTAACGTGAGTTTTCGTTC
CACTGAGCGTCAGACCCCGTAGAAAAGATCAAAGGATCTTCTTGAGATCCTTTTTTTCTGCGCGTAATCT
GCTGCTTGCAAACAAAAAAACCACCGCTACCAGCGGTGGTTTGTTTGCCGGATCAAGAGCTACCAACTCT
TTTTCCGAAGGTAACTGGCTTCAGCAGAGCGCAGATACCAAATACTGTTCTTCTAGTGTAGCCGTAGTTA
GGCCACCACTTCAAGAACTCTGTAGCACCGCCTACATACCTCGCTCTGCTAATCCTGTTACCAGTGGCTG
CTGCCAGTGGCGATAAGTCGTGTCTTACCGGGTTGGACTCAAGACGATAGTTACCGGATAAGGCGCAGCG
GTCGGGCTGAACGGGGGGTTCGTGCACACAGCCCAGCTTGGAGCGAACGACCTACACCGAACTGAGATAC
CTACAGCGTGAGCTATGAGAAAGCGCCACGCTTCCCGAAGGGAGAAAGGCGGACAGGTATCCGGTAAGCG
GCAGGGTCGGAACAGGAGAGCGCACGAGGGAGCTTCCAGGGGGAAACGCCTGGTATCTTTATAGTCCTGT
CGGGTTTCGCCACCTCTGACTTGAGCGTCGATTTTTGTGATGCTCGTCAGGGGGGCGGAGCCTATGGAAA
AACGCCAGCAACGCGGCCTTTTTACGGTTCCTGGCCTTTTGCTGGCCTTTTGCTCACATGTTCTTTCCTG
CGTTATCCCCTGATTCTGTGGATAACCGTATTACCGCCTTTGAGTGAGCTGATACCGCTCGCCGCAGCCG
AACGACCGAGCGCAGCGAGTCAGTGAGCGAGGAAGCGGAAGAGCGCCCAATACGCAAACCGCCTCTCCCC
GCGCGTTGGCCGATTCATTAATGCAGCTGGCACGACAGGTTTCCCGACTGGAAAGCGGGCAGTGAGCGCA
ACGCAATTAATGTGAGTTAGCTCACTCATTAGGCACCCCAGGCTTTACACTTTATGCTTCCGGCTCGTAT
GTTGTGTGGAATTGTGAGCGGATAACAATTTCACACAGGAAACAGCTATGACCATGATTACGCCAAGCGC
GCAATTAACCCTCACTAAAGGGAACAAAAGCTGGAGCTGCAAGCTTAATGTAGTCTTATGCAATACTCTT
GTAGTCTTGCAACATGGTAACGATGAGTTAGCAACATGCCTTACAAGGAGAGAAAAAGCACCGTGCATGC
CGATTGGTGGAAGTAAGGTGGTACGATCGTGCCTTATTAGGAAGGCAACAGACGGGTCTGACATGGATTG
GACGAACCACTGAATTGCCGCATTGCAGAGATATTGTATTTAAGTGCCTAGCTCGATACATAAACGGGTC
TCTCTGGTTAGACCAGATCTGAGCCTGGGAGCTCTCTGGCTAACTAGGGAACCCACTGCTTAAGCCTCAA
TAAAGCTTGCCTTGAGTGCTTCAAGTAGTGTGTGCCCGTCTGTTGTGTGACTCTGGTAACTAGAGATCCC
TCAGACCCTTTTAGTCAGTGTGGAAAATCTCTAGCAGTGGCGCCCGAACAGGGACTTGAAAGCGAAAGGG
AAACCAGAGGAGCTCTCTCGACGCAGGACTCGGCTTGCTGAAGCGCGCACGGCAAGAGGCGAGGGGCGGC
GACTGGTGAGTACGCCAAAAATTTTGACTAGCGGAGGCTAGAAGGAGAGAGATGGGTGCGAGAGCGTCAG
TATTAAGCGGGGGAGAATTAGATCGCGATGGGAAAAAATTCGGTTAAGGCCAGGGGGAAAGAAAAAATAT
AAATTAAAACATATAGTATGGGCAAGCAGGGAGCTAGAACGATTCGCAGTTAATCCTGGCCTGTTAGAAA
CATCAGAAGGCTGTAGACAAATACTGGGACAGCTACAACCATCCCTTCAGACAGGATCAGAAGAACTTAG
ATCATTATATAATACAGTAGCAACCCTCTATTGTGTGCATCAAAGGATAGAGATAAAAGACACCAAGGAA
GCTTTAGACAAGATAGAGGAAGAGCAAAACAAAAGTAAGACCACCGCACAGCAAGCGGCCGCTGATCTTC
AGACCTGGAGGAGGAGATATGAGGGACAATTGGAGAAGTGAATTATATAAATATAAAGTAGTAAAAATTG
AACCATTAGGAGTAGCACCCACCAAGGCAAAGAGAAGAGTGGTGCAGAGAGAAAAAAGAGCAGTGGGAAT
AGGAGCTTTGTTCCTTGGGTTCTTGGGAGCAGCAGGAAGCACTATGGGCGCAGCGTCAATGACGCTGACG
GTACAGGCCAGACAATTATTGTCTGGTATAGTGCAGCAGCAGAACAATTTGCTGAGGGCTATTGAGGCGC
AACAGCATCTGTTGCAACTCACAGTCTGGGGCATCAAGCAGCTCCAGGCAAGAATCCTGGCTGTGGAAAG
ATACCTAAAGGATCAACAGCTCCTGGGGATTTGGGGTTGCTCTGGAAAACTCATTTGCACCACTGCTGTG
CCTTGGAATGCTAGTTGGAGTAATAAATCTCTGGAACAGATTTGGAATCACACGACCTGGATGGAGTGGG
ACAGAGAAATTAACAATTACACAAGCTTAATACACTCCTTAATTGAAGAATCGCAAAACCAGCAAGAAAA
GAATGAACAAGAATTATTGGAATTAGATAAATGGGCAAGTTTGTGGAATTGGTTTAACATAACAAATTGG
CTGTGGTATATAAAATTATTCATAATGATAGTAGGAGGCTTGGTAGGTTTAAGAATAGTTTTTGCTGTAC
TTTCTATAGTGAATAGAGTTAGGCAGGGATATTCACCATTATCGTTTCAGACCCACCTCCCAACCCCGAG
GGGACCCGACAGGCCCGAAGGAATAGAAGAAGAAGGTGGAGAGAGAGACAGAGACAGATCCATTCGATTA
GTGAACGGATCTCGACGGTATCGGTTAACTTTTAAAAGAAAAGGGGGGATTGGGGGGTACAGTGCAGGGG
AAAGAATAGTAGACATAATAGCAACAGACATACAAACTAAAGAATTACAAAAACAAATTACAAAATTCAA
AATTTTATCGTCCAGTGTGGTGGAATTCTGCAGATATCACAACTTTGTATAGAAAAGTTGGCCTCCGCGC
CGGGTTTTGGCGCCTCCCGCGGGCGCCCCCCTCCTCACGGCGAGCGCTGCCACGTCAGACGAAGGGCGCA
GCGAGCGTCCTGATCCTTCCGCCCGGACGCTCAGGACAGCGGCCCGCTGCTCATAAGACTCGGCCTTAGA
ACCCCAGTATCAGCAGAAGGACATTTTAGGACGGGACTTGGGTGACTCTAGGGCACTGGTTTTCTTTCCA
GAGAGCGGAACAGGCGAGGAAAAGTAGTCCCTTCTCGGCGATTCTGCGGAGGGATCTCCGTGGGGCGGTG
AACGCCGATGATTATATAAGGACGCGCCGGGTGTGGCACAGCTAGTTCCGTCGCAGCCGGGATTTGGGTC
GCGGTTCTTGTTTGTGGATCGCTGTGATCGTCACTTGGTGAGTAGCGGGCTGCTGGGCTGGCCGGGGCTT
TCGTGGCCGCCGGGCCGCTCGGTGGGACGGAAGCGTGTGGAGAGACCGCCAAGGGCTGTAGTCTGGGTCC
GCGAGCAAGGTTGCCCTGAACTGGGGGTTGGGGGGAGCGCAGCAAAATGGCGGCTGTTCCCGAGTCTTGA
ATGGAAGACGCTTGTGAGGCGGGCTGTGAGGTCGTTGAAACAAGGTGGGGGGCATGGTGGGCGGCAAGAA
CCCAAGGTCTTGAGGCCTTCGCTAATGCGGGAAAGCTCTTATTCGGGTGAGATGGGCTGGGGCACCATCT
GGGGACCCTGACGTGAAGTTTGTCACTGACTGGAGAACTCGGTTTGTCGTCTGTTGCGGGGGCGGCAGTT
ATGGCGGTGCCGTTGGGCAGTGCACCCGTACCTTTGGGAGCGCGCGCCCTCGTCGTGTCGTGACGTCACC
CGTTCTGTTGGCTTATAATGCAGGGTGGGGCCACCTGCCGGTAGGTGTGCGGTAGGCTTTTCTCCGTCGC
AGGACGCAGGGTTCGGGCCTAGGGTAGGCTCTCCTGAATCGACAGGCGCCGGACCTCTGGTGAGGGGAGG
GATAAGTGAGGCGTCAGTTTCTTTGGTCGGTTTTATGTACCTATCTTCTTAAGTAGCTGAAGCTCCGGTT
TTGAACTATGCGCTCGGGGTTGGCGAGTGTGTTTTGTGAAGTTTTTTAGGCACCTTTTGAAATGTAATCA
TTTGGGTCAATATGTAATTTTCAGTGTTAGACTAGTAAATTGTCCGCTAAATTCTGGCCGTTTTTGGCTT
TTTTGTTAGACGGCCAACTTTTGTATACAAAGTGGGCCACCATGGGAATCCCGCTGCTGAACGCTAAACA
GATTCTGGGACAGCTGGACGGCGGGAGCGTGGCAGTCCTGCCTGTGGTCGACTCCACCAATCAGTACCTG
CTGGATCGAATCGGCGAGCTGAAGAGTGGGGATGCTTGCATTGCAGAATATCAGCAGGCAGGGAGAGGAA
GCAGAGGGAGGAAATGGTTCTCTCCTTTTGGAGCTAACCTGTACCTGAGTATGTTTTGGCGCCTGAAGCG
GGGACCAGCAGCAATCGGCCTGGGCCCGGTCATCGGAATTGTCATGGCAGAAGCGCTGCGAAAGCTGGGA
GCAGACAAGGTGCGAGTCAAATGGCCCAATGACCTGTATCTGCAGGATAGAAAGCTGGCAGGCATCCTGG
TGGAGCTGGCCGGAATAACAGGCGATGCTGCACAGATCGTCATTGGCGCCGGGATTAACGTGGCTATGAG
GCGCGTGGAGGAAAGCGTGGTCAATCAGGGCTGGATCACACTGCAGGAAGCAGGGATTAACCTGGACAGG
AATACTCTGGCCGCTATGCTGATCCGAGAGCTGCGGGCAGCCCTGGAACTGTTCGAGCAGGAAGGCCTGG
CTCCATATCTGTCACGGTGGGAGAAGCTGGATAACTTCATCAATAGACCCGTGAAGCTGATCATTGGGGA
CAAAGAGATTTTCGGGATTAGCCGGGGGATTGATAAACAGGGAGCCCTGCTGCTGGAACAGGACGGAGTT
ATCAAACCCTGGATGGGCGGAGAAATCAGTCTGCGGTCTGCCGAAAAGGCTAGCGGCAAGCCCATCCCCA
ACCCCCTGCTGGGCCTGGACAGCACCACAAGTTTGTACAAAAAAGCAGGCTCCACCATGGATGACTACAT
GGTCCTGAGAATGATTGGGGAGGGCTCCTTCGGCAGAGCTCTTTTGGTTCAGCATGAAAGCAGTAATCAG
ATGTTTGCCATGAAAGAAATAAGGCTTCCCAAGTCTTTCTCTAATACACAGAATTCTAGGAAGGAGGCTG
TTCTTTTAGCCAAAATGAAACACCCTAATATTGTTGCCTTCAAAGAATCATTTGAAGCTGAAGGACACTT
GTATATTGTGATGGAATACTGTGATGGAGGGGATCTAATGCAAAAGATTAAACAGCAGAAAGGAAAGTTA
TTTCCTGAAGACATGATACTTAATTGGTTTACCCAAATGTGCCTTGGAGTAAATCACATTCACAAGAAAC
GTGTGCTACACAGAGATATCAAGTCCAAGAATATCTTCCTCACTCAGAATGGAAAAGTGAAATTGGGAGA
CTTTGGATCTGCCCGTCTTCTCTCCAATCCGATGGCATTTGCTTGTACCTATGTGGGAACTCCTTATTAT
GTGCCTCCAGAAATTTGGGAAAACCTGCCTTATAACAATAAAAGTGACATCTGGTCCTTGGGTTGCATCC
TGTATGAACTCTGTACCCTTAAGCATCCATTTCAGGCAAATAGTTGGAAAAATCTTATCCTCAAAGTATG
TCAAGGGTGCATCAGTCCACTGCCGTCTCATTACTCCTATGAACTTCAGTTCCTAGTCAAGCAGATGTTT
AAAAGGAATCCCTCACATCGCCCCTCGGCTACAACGCTTCTCTCTCGAGGCATCGTAGCTCGGCTTGTCC
AGAAGTGCTTACCCCCCGAGATCATCATGGAATATGGTGAGGAAGTATTAGAAGAAATAAAAAATTCGAA
GCATAACACACCAAGAAAAAAAACAAACCCCAGCAGAATCAGGATAGCTTTGGGAAATGAAGCAAGCACA
GTGCAAGAGGAAGAACAAGATAGAAAGGGTAGCCATACTGATTTGGAAAGCATTAATGAAAATTTAGTTG
AAAGTGCATTGAGAAGAGTAAACAGAGAAGAAAAAGGTAATAAGTCAGTCCATCTGAGGAAAGCCAGTTC
ACCAAATCTTCATAGACGACAGTGGGAGAAAAATGTACCCAATACAGCTCTTACAGCTTTGGAAAATGCA
TCCATACTCACCTCCAGTTTAACAGCAGAGGACGATAGAGGTGGTTCTGTAATAAAGTACAGCAAAAATA
CTACTCGTAAGCAGTGGCTCAAAGAGACCCCTGACACTTTGTTGAACATCCTTAAGAATGCTGATCTCAG
CTTGGCTTTTCAAACATACACAATATATAGACCAGGTTCAGAAGGGTTCTTGAAAGGCCCCCTGTCTGAA
GAAACAGAAGCATCGGACAGTGTTGATGGAGGTCACGATTCTGTCATTTTGGATCCAGAGCGACTTGAGC
CTGGGCTAGATGAGGAGGACACGGACTTTGAGGAGGAAGATGACAACCCCGACTGGGTGTCAGAGCTGAA
GAAGCGAGCTGGATGGCAAGGCCTGTGCGACAGATAGGACCCAGCTTTCTTGTACAAAGTGGTGATATCC
AGCACAGTGGCGGCCGCTCGACAATCAACCTCTGGATTACAAAATTTGTGAAAGATTGACTGGTATTCTT
AACTATGTTGCTCCTTTTACGCTATGTGGATACGCTGCTTTAATGCCTTTGTATCATGCTATTGCTTCCC
GTATGGCTTTCATTTTCTCCTCCTTGTATAAATCCTGGTTGCTGTCTCTTTATGAGGAGTTGTGGCCCGT
TGTCAGGCAACGTGGCGTGGTGTGCACTGTGTTTGCTGACGCAACCCCCACTGGTTGGGGCATTGCCACC
ACCTGTCAGCTCCTTTCCGGGACTTTCGCTTTCCCCCTCCCTATTGCCACGGCGGAACTCATCGCCGCCT
GCCTTGCCCGCTGCTGGACAGGGGCTCGGCTGTTGGGCACTGACAATTCCGTGGTGTTGTCGGGGAAGCT
GACGTCCTTTCCATGGCTGCTCGCCTGTGTTGCCACCTGGATTCTGCGCGGGACGTCCTTCTGCTACGTC
CCTTCGGCCCTCAATCCAGCGGACCTTCCTTCCCGCGGCCTGCTGCCGGCTCTGCGGCCTCTTCCGCGTC
TTCGCCTTCGCCCTCAGACGAGTCGGATCTCCCTTTGGGCCGCCTCCCCGCCTGGAATTCTACCGGGTAG
GGGAGGCGCTTTTCCCAAGGCAGTCTGGAGCATGCGCTTTAGCAGCCCCGCTGGGCACTTGGCGCTACAC
AAGTGGCCTCTGGCCTCGCACACATTCCACATCCACCGGTAGGCGCCAACCGGCTCCGTTCTTTGGTGGC
CCCTTCGCGCCACCTTCTACTCCTCCCCTAGTCAGGAAGTTCCCCCCCGCCCCGCAGCTCGCGTCGTGCA
GGACGTGACAAATGGAAGTAGCACGTCTCACTAGTCTCGTGCAGATGGACAGCACCGCTGAGCAATGGAA
GCGGGTAGGCCTTTGGGGCAGCGGCCAATAGCAGCTTTGCTCCTTCGCTTTCTGGGCTCAGAGGCTGGGA
AGGGGTGGGTCCGGGGGCGGGCTCAGGGGCGGGCTCAGGGGCGGGGCGGGCGCCCGAAGGTCCTCCGGAG
GCCCGGCATTCTGCACGCTTCAAAAGCGCACGTCTGCCGCGCTGTTCTCCTCTTCCTCATCTCCGGGCCT
TTCGACCTGCAGCCCAAGCTTACCATGACCGAGTACAAGCCCACGGTGCGCCTCGCCACCCGCGACGACG
TCCCCAGGGCCGTACGCACCCTCGCCGCCGCGTTCGCCGACTACCCCGCCACGCGCCACACCGTCGATCC
GGACCGCCACATCGAGCGGGTCACCGAGCTGCAAGAACTCTTCCTCACGCGCGTCGGGCTCGACATCGGC
AAGGTGTGGGTCGCGGACGACGGCGCCGCGGTGGCGGTCTGGACCACGCCGGAGAGCGTCGAAGCGGGGG
CGGTGTTCGCCGAGATCGGCCCGCGCATGGCCGAGTTGAGCGGTTCCCGGCTGGCCGCGCAGCAACAGAT
GGAAGGCCTCCTGGCGCCGCACCGGCCCAAGGAGCCCGCGTGGTTCCTGGCCACCGTCGGCGTCTCGCCC
GACCACCAGGGCAAGGGTCTGGGCAGCGCCGTCGTGCTCCCCGGAGTGGAGGCGGCCGAGCGCGCCGGGG
TGCCCGCCTTCCTGGAGACCTCCGCGCCCCGCAACCTCCCCTTCTACGAGCGGCTCGGCTTCACCGTCAC
CGCCGACGTCGAGGTGCCCGAAGGACCGCGCACCTGGTGCATGACCCGCAAGCCCGGTGCCTGACGCCCG
CCCCACGACCCGCAGCGCCCGACCGAAAGGAGCGCACGACCCCATGCATCTCGAGGGCCCGGTACCTTTA
AGACCAATGACTTACAAGGCAGCTGTAGATCTTAGCCACTTTTTAAAAGAAAAGGGGGGACTGGAAGGGC
TAGCTCACTCCCAACGAAGACAAGATCTGCTTTTTGCTTGTACTGGGTCTCTCTGGTTAGACCAGATCTG
AGCCTGGGAGCTCTCTGGCTAACTAGGGAACCCACTGCTTAAGCCTCAATAAAGCTTGCCTTGAGTGCTT
CAAGTAGTGTGTGCCCGTCTGTTGTGTGACTCTGGTAACTAGAGATCCCTCAGACCCTTTTAGTCAGTGT
GGAAAATCTCTAGCAGTAGTAGTTCATGTCATCTTATTATTCAGTATTTATAACTTGCAAAGAAATGAAT
ATCAGAGAGTGAGAGGAACTTGTTTATTGCAGCTTATAATGGTTACAAATAAAGCAATAGCATCACAAAT
TTCACAAATAAAGCATTTTTTTCACTGCATTCTAGTTGTGGTTTGTCCAAACTCATCAATGTATCTTATC
ATGTCTGGCTCTAGCTATCCCGCCCCTAACTCCGCCCATCCCGCCCCTAACTCCGCCCAGTTCCGCCCAT
TCTCCGCCCCATGGCTGACTAATTTTTTTTATTTATGCAGAGGCCGAGGCCGCCTCGGCCTCTGAGCTAT
TCCAGAAGTAGTGAGGAGGCTTTTTTGGAGGCCTAGGGACGTACCCAATTCGCCCTATAGTGAGTCGTAT
TACGCGCGCTCACTGGCCGTCGTTTTACAACGTCGTGACTGGGAAAACCCTGGCGTTACCCAACTTAATC
GCCTTGCAGCACATCCCCCTTTCGCCAGCTGGCGTAATAGCGAAGAGGCCCGCACCGATCGCCCTTCCCA
ACAGTTGCGCAGCCTGAATGGCGAATGGG
[124 nt withheld, positions 10530-10653]
C
[91 nt withheld, positions 10655-10745]
A
[49 nt withheld, positions 10747-10795]
CCTTTGACGTTGGAGTCCACGTTCTTT
[37 nt withheld, positions 10823-10859]
ACCCTATCTCGGTCTATTCTTTTGATTTATAAGGGATTTTGCCGATTTCGGCCTATTGGTTAAAAAATGA
GCTGATTTAACAAAAATTTAACGCGAATTTTAACAAAATATTAACGCTTACAATTT
Features (pLannotate 1.2.2; 32 found; start..end, strand, type, name):
     26..130     +  promoter       AmpR promoter: bla
    131..991     +  CDS            AmpR: β-lactamase; bla; confers resistance to ampicillin, carbenicillin, and related antibiotics
   1162..1750    +  rep_origin     ori: high-copy-number ColE1/pMB1/pBR322/pUC origin of replication
   1933..2025    +  CDS            lacI (fragment): lac repressor; lacI; The lac repressor binds to the lac operator to inhibit transcription in E. coli. This inhibition can be relieved by adding lactose or isopropyl-β-D-thiogalactopyranoside (IPTG).
   2038..2059    +  protein_bind   CAP binding site: CAP binding activates transcription in the presence of cAMP. E. coli catabolite activator protein
   2074..2104    +  promoter       lac promoter: promoter for the E. coli lac operon
   2108..2130    +  protein_bind   lac operator (fragment): The lac repressor binds to the lac operator to inhibit transcription in E. coli. This inhibition can be relieved by adding lactose or isopropyl-β-D-thiogalactopyranoside (IPTG). lac repressor encoded by lacI
   2173..2191    +  promoter       T3 promoter: promoter for bacteriophage T3 RNA polymerase
   2219..2445    +  promoter       RSV promoter: Rous sarcoma virus enhancer/promoter
   2446..2626    +  LTR            5' LTR (truncated): truncated 5' long terminal repeat (LTR) from HIV-1
   2673..2798    +  misc_feature   HIV-1 Ψ: packaging signal of human immunodeficiency virus type 1
   2782..3145    +  CDS            HIV-1 gag (fragment): gag protein from human immunodeficiency virus 1; gag
   3291..3524    +  misc_feature   RRE: The Rev response element (RRE) of HIV-1 allows for Rev-dependent mRNA export from the nucleus to the cytoplasm.
   3901..4001    +  CDS            Rev (fragment): human immunodeficiency virus 1 (HIV-1) Rev protein; rev; enhances nuclear export of unspliced and incompletely spliced viral mRNAs
   4020..4136    +  misc_feature   cPPT/CTS: central polypurine tract and central termination sequence of HIV-1
   4170..4190    +  protein_bind   attB4: mutant version of attB; core recombination site for the Gateway® BP reaction BP Clonase™
   4190..5401    +  promoter       UbC promoter: human ubiquitin C promoter
   5405..5423    -  protein_bind   attB5 (fragment): mutant version of attB; core recombination site for the Gateway® BP reaction BP Clonase™
   5438..6208    +  CDS            miniTurbo: N-terminally truncated mutant of the E. coli biotin ligase BioID engineered for improved catalytic efficiency (Branon et al., 2018)
   6257..6281    +  protein_bind   attB1: mutant version of attB; recombination site for the Gateway® BP reaction BP Clonase™
   6287..7804    +  CDS            NEK3: NEK3_HUMAN - Experimental evidence at protein level: Swiss-Prot protein existence level 1. Protein kinase which influences neuronal morphogenesis and polarity through effects on microtubules. Regulates microtubule acetylation in neurons. Contributes to prolactin-mediated phosphorylation of PXN and VAV2. Implicated in prolactin-mediated cytoskeletal reorganization and motility of breast cancer cells through mechanisms involving RAC1 activation and phosphorylation of PXN and VAV2. From Homo sapiens (Human).
   7809..7833    -  protein_bind   attB2: mutant version of attB; recombination site for the Gateway® BP reaction BP Clonase™
   7863..8451    +  misc_feature   WPRE: woodchuck hepatitis virus posttranscriptional regulatory element
   8465..8964    +  promoter       PGK promoter: mouse phosphoglycerate kinase 1 promoter
   8985..9584    +  CDS            PuroR: puromycin N-acetyltransferase; pac from Streptomyces alboniger; confers resistance to puromycin
   9652..9789    +  CDS            nef (fragment): NEF_HV1LA - Experimental evidence at protein level: Swiss-Prot protein existence level 1. Extracellular Nef protein targets CD4(+) T-lymphocytes for apoptosis by interacting with CXCR4 surface receptors. From Human immunodeficiency virus type 1 group M subtype B (isolate Lai) (HIV-1).
   9775..9955    +  LTR            5' LTR (truncated): truncated 5' long terminal repeat (LTR) from HIV-1
  10027..10148   +  polyA_signal   SV40 poly(A) signal: SV40 polyadenylation signal
  10188..10323   +  rep_origin     SV40 ori: SV40 origin of replication
  10344..10362   -  promoter       T7 promoter: promoter for bacteriophage T7 RNA polymerase
  10370..10525   +  CDS            lacZα (fragment): LacZα fragment of β-galactosidase; lacZ fragment
  10530..10958   +  rep_origin     f1 ori (sequence partly withheld): f1 bacteriophage origin of replication; arrow indicates direction of (+) strand synthesis
