[The description below was written by a language model from this plasmid's Addgene catalogue record and pLannotate feature annotations shown in this document.]
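Description:
p663-UBC-miniTurbo-V5-NEK3_IDG-K is a lentiviral mammalian expression clone built on the pDest663 backbone by multisite Gateway recombination; the sequenced plasmid is about 11 kb. In bacteria it carries a β-lactamase gene for ampicillin selection and a ColE1/pUC-type origin, although the catalogue entry lists it as low copy, along with an f1 origin and leftover lac/lacZα, T3 and T7 elements from the parental cloning vector. The viral portion has a third-generation layout: an RSV promoter drives a truncated HIV-1 5' LTR, followed by the Ψ packaging signal with a gag fragment, the RRE for Rev-dependent export of the genomic RNA, and the cPPT/CTS. A second truncated LTR closes the transfer cassette, followed by an SV40 polyadenylation signal and SV40 origin.

The payload is assembled from three Gateway fragments, with residual attB4, attB5, attB1 and attB2 sites marking the junctions. The human ubiquitin C promoter drives an open reading frame in which miniTurbo, an engineered truncated E. coli biotin ligase, is fused upstream of full-length human NEK3. The catalogue describes a V5 epitope between the two, though the feature table does not annotate it separately. A WPRE downstream enhances transcript expression, and a mouse PGK promoter–puromycin N-acetyltransferase cassette allows selection of transduced cells. The construct was produced within the Illuminating the Druggable Genome program's effort on understudied kinases. It is intended for proximity-dependent biotinylation proteomics, in which the ligase labels proteins near NEK3 for capture and mass spectrometric mapping of its proximity network.
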