Addgene plasmid #198006: p663-UBC-miniTurbo-V5-NEK3_IDG-K
Purpose: Gateway destination clone of NEK3 (human) tagged with N-terminal miniTurbo-V5 for generating protein-proximity networks using proximity-dependent biotinylation proteomics
Depositing lab: Ben Major. Depositing organization: Washington University in Saint Louis.
Backbone
  Vector backbone: pDest663
  Backbone manufacturer: PEL
  Backbone size w/o insert (bp): 9019
  Vector type: Mammalian Expression, Lentiviral ; Gateway Destination
  Selectable markers: Puromycin
Growth in bacteria
  Bacterial resistance: Ampicillin, 100 μg/mL
  Growth temperature: 30°C
  Growth strain: Stbl2
  Copy number: Low Copy
Gene/Insert
  Gene/Insert name: miniTurbo-V5-NEK3 (alt name: NEK3)
  Species: H. sapiens (human)
  Entrez Gene: NEK3 (a.k.a. HSPK36)
  Promoter: Ubiquitin
  Tag / fusion protein: miniTurbo-V5 (N terminal on insert)
  Cloning method: Gateway Cloning
  Sequencing primers: 5′ TGAAGCTCCGGTTTTGAACT; 3′ AATAGACCCGTGAAGCTGATC
Terms and licenses: Academic/Nonprofit Terms; Industry Terms: Not Available to Industry
Depositor comments: These plasmids were generated as part of the Illuminating the Druggable Genome (IDG) program sponsored by the NIH Common Fund. The goal of this program is to identify, gather, and distribute information and resources for proteins that currently are not well-studied yet belong to commonly drug-targeted protein families: protein kinases, non-olfactory G-protein coupled receptors (GPCRs), and ion channels. The IDG program is designed to develop fundamental research tools for understudied proteins, elucidate their function, and disseminate the IDG-related resources and data to the greater scientific community. These lentiviral gateway destination plasmids were generated, as part of the Kinase-Data and Resource Generating Center (DRGC), using the single fragment or multisite gateway cloning technology. They were used for generating proteomics-based protein-interaction and protein-proximity networks that can be accessed through the kinase-DRGC website https://darkkinome.org/. Each plasmid has either an N- or C-terminal fusion protein (Flag/ V5/V5-miniTurbo/V5-TurboID/miniTurbo-V5/TurboID-V5) tagged understudied kinase driven under either a CMV or Ubiquitin (UBC) promoter. All inserts in the pENTR plasmids used to generate the deposited destination plasmids were end-sequenced and insert size validated prior to multi-site gateway cloning. The combined insert size of the single fragment or three fragment destination plasmids were confirmed by restriction digestion (BsrGI, and EcoRV for pDest667; BsrGI, EcoRV, and BstZ17I for pDest663; and BsrGI for pHAGE) and all plasmids were partially sequenced to ensure in-frame ORFs and fusion tags.
How to cite: p663-UBC-miniTurbo-V5-NEK3_IDG-K was a gift from Ben Major (Addgene plasmid # 198006 ; http://n2t.net/addgene:198006 ; RRID:Addgene_198006)
